>Addgene plasmid #70061 | pCDW114 | depositor partial sequence | sequence record 124719 | transcription template and 3' flanking region
CCTATAAAAATAGGCGTATCACGAGGCCCTTTCGTCTTCAAGAATTCCAGACAACATTTTGAATGCGGTC
ACACGTTAGCAGCATGATTGCCACGGATGGCAACATATTAACGGCATGATATTGACTTATTGAATAAAAT
TGGGTAAATTTGACTCAACGATGGGTTAATTCGCTCGGATCCAGACACCACAGACCACACACAAGACACC
ACAGACCACACACAAGACACCACAGACCACACACAAGACACCACAGACCACACACAAGACACCACAGACC
ACACACAAGACACCACAGACCACACACAAGACACCACAGACCACACACAGCATGCAACCTGTTCGTACGT
ATCGACCGTCGCCGTAAACTGCCTGCGACCATCATTCTGCGCGCCCTGAACTACACCACAGAGCAGATCC
TCGACCTGTTCTTTGAAAAAGTTATCTTTGAAATCCGTGATAACAAGCTGCAGATGGAACTGGTGCCGGA
ACGCCTGCGTGGTGAAACCGCATCTTTTGACATCGAAGCTAACGGTAAAGTGTACGTAGAAAAAGGCCGC
CGTATCACTGCGCGCCACATTCGCCAGCTGGAAAAAGACGACGTCAAACTGATCGAAGTCCCGGTTGAGT
ACATCGCAGGTAAAGTGGTTGCTAAAGACTATATTGATGAGTCTACCGGCGAGCTGATCTGCGCAGCGAA
CATGGAGCTGAGCCTGGATCTGCTGGCTAAGCTGAGCCAGTCTGGTCACAAGCGTATCGAAACGCTGTTC
ACCAACGATCTGGATCACGGCCCATATATCTCTGAAACCTTACGTGTCGACCCAACTAACGACCGTCTGA
GCGCACTGGTAGAAATCTACCGCATGATGCGCCCTGGCGAGCCGCCGACTCGTGAAGCAGCTGAAAGCCT
GTTCGAGAACCTGTTCTTCTCCGAAGACCGTTATGACTTGTCTGCGGTTGGTCGTATGAAGTTCAACCGT
TCTCTGCTGCGCGAAGAAATCGAAGGTTCCGGTATCCTGAGCAAAGACGACATCATTGATGTTATGAAAA
AGCTCATCGATATCCGTAACGGTAAAGGCGAAGTCGATGATATCGACCACCTCGGCAACCGTCGTATCCG
TTCCGTTGGCGAAATGGCGGAAAACCAGTTCCGCGTTGGCCTGGTACGTGTAGAGCGTGCGGTGAAAGAG
CGTCTGTCTCTGGGCGATCTGGATACCCTGATGCCACAGGATATGATCAACGCCAAGCCGATTTCCGCAG
CAGTGAAAGAGTTCTTCGGTTCCAGCCAGCTGTCTCAGTTTATGGACCAGAACAACCCGCTGTCTGAGAT
TACGCACAAACGTCGTATCTCCGCACTCGGCCCAGGCGGTCTGACCCGTGAACGTGCAGGCTTCGAAGTT
CGAGACGTACACCCGACTCACTACGGTCGCGTATGTCCAATCGAAACCCCTGAAGGTCCGAACATCGGTC
TGATCAACTCTCTGTCCGTGTACGCACAGACTAACGAATACGGCTTCCTTGAGACTCCGTATCGTAAAGT
GACCGACGGTGTTGTAACTGACGAAATTCACTACCTGTCTGCTATCGAAGAAGGCAACTACGTTATCGCC
CAGGCGAACTCCAACTTGGATGAAGAAGGCCACTTCGTAGAAGACCTGGTAACTTGCCGTAGCAAAGGCG
AATCCAGCTTGTTCAGCCGCGACCAGGTTGACTACATGGACGTATCCACCCAGCAGGTGGTATCCGTCGG
TGCGTCCCTGATCCCGTTCCTGGAACACGATGACGCCAACCGTGCATTGATGGGTGCGAACATGCAACGT
CAGGCCGTTCCGACTCTGCGCGCTGATAAGCCGCTGGTTGGTACTGGTATGGAACGTGCTGTTGCCGTTG
ACTCCGGTGTAACTGCGGTAGCTAAACGTGGTGGTGTCGTTCAGTACGTGGATGCTTCCCGTATCGTTAT
CAAAGTTAACGAAGACGAGATGTATCCGGGTGAAGCAGGTATCGACATCTACAACCTGACCAAATACACC
CGTTCTAACCAGAACACCTGTATCAACCAGATGCCGTGTGTGTCTCTGGGTGAACCGGTTGAACGTGGCG
ACGTGCTGGCAGACGGTCCGTCCACCGACCTCGGTGAACTGGCGCTTGGTCAGAACATCGCTTACTACCG
ATTCCGCCTAGTTGGTCACTTCGACGTATCGTCTGGAACTCCAACCATCGCAGGCAGAGAGGTCTGCAAA
ATGCAATCCCGAAACAGTTCGCAGGTAATAGTTAGAGCCTGCATAACGGTTTCGGGATTTTTTATATCTG
CACAACAGGTAAGAGCATTGAGTCGATAATCGACACAGGAAACACATATGACCATGATTACGAATTTCGA
CCTGCAGCCAAGCTTGGCACTGGCCGTCGTTTTACAACGTCGTGACTGGGAAAACCCTGGCGTTACCCAA
CTTAATCGCCTTGCAGCACATCCCCCTTTCGCCAG
