>Addgene plasmid #70061 | pCDW114 | addgene partial sequence | sequence record 127275 | pBRforEco 5'-AATAGGCGTATCACGAGGC-3'
GATATTGACTTATTGAATAAAATTGGGTAAATTTGACTCAACGATGGGTTAATTCGCTCGGATCCAGACA
CCACAGACCACACACAAGACACCACAGACCACACACAAGACACCACAGACCACACACAAGACACCACAGA
CCACACACAAGACACC
