>Addgene plasmid #70061 | pCDW114 | addgene partial sequence | sequence record 127829 | M13pUC-Fwd 5'-CCCAGTCACGACGTTGTAAAACG-3'
TTCGTAATCATGGTCATATGTGTTTCCTGTGTCGATTATCGACTCAATGCTCTTACCTGTTGTGCAGATA
TAAAAAATCCCGAAACCGTTATGCAGGCTCTAACTATTACCTGCGAACTGTTTCGGGATTGCATTTTGCA
GACCTCTCTGCCTGCGATGGTTGGAGTTCCAGACGATACGTCGAAGTGACCAACTAGGCGGAATCGGTAG
TAAGCGATGTTCTGACCAAGCGCCAGTTCACCGAGGTCGGTGGACGGACCGTCTGCCAGCACGTCGCCAC
GTTCAACCGGTTCACCCAGAGACACACACGGCATCTGGTTGATACAGGTGTTCTGGTTAGAACGGGTGTA
TTTGGTCAGGTTGTAGATGTCGATACCTGCTTCACCCGGATACATCTCGTCTTCGTTAACTTTGATAACG
ATACGGGAAGCATCCACGTACTGAACGACACCACCACGTTTAGCTACCGCAGTTACACCGGAGTCAACGG
CAACAGCACGTTCCATACCAGTACCAACCAGCGGCTTATCAGCGCGCAGAGTCGGAACGGCCTGACGTTG
CATGTTCGCACCCATCAATGCACGGTTGGCGTCATCGTGTTCCAGGAACGGGATCAGGGACGCACCGACG
GATACCACCTGCTGGGTGGATACGTCCATGTAGTCAACCTGGTCGCGGCTGAACAAGCTGGATTCGCCTT
TGCTACGGCAAGTTACCAGGTCTTCTACGAAGTGGCCTTCTTCATCCAAGTTGGAGTTCG
