[The description below was written by a language model from this plasmid's Addgene catalogue record.]
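Description:
pCDW114 is a bacterial plasmid built on the pFW11 Tet backbone that carries a synthetic, artificial transcription template designated the "wild-type" version. It is recorded as a high-copy plasmid maintained in E. coli under dual chloramphenicol and tetracycline selection. The record does not include a feature table, so the origin of replication and the exact arrangement of the resistance genes are not stated.

The insert is a composite transcription unit assembled from four parts in order: the bacteriophage lambda PR' promoter, a repeat cassette, a segment of the E. coli rpoB gene, and the lambda tR' terminator. PR' is the lambda late promoter, recognised by sigma70-containing E. coli RNA polymerase and well known for a promoter-proximal, sigma70-dependent pause. tR' is the terminator that naturally follows it, so the template defines a transcription unit with clear start and end points. The repeat cassette placed early in the transcript is the kind of element that can serve as a binding target for probes on nascent RNA, though the record does not describe its composition or function. The rpoB sequence appears to serve as transcribed spacer rather than as an expressed coding region, although this too is not stated explicitly.

The associated work concerns whether bacterial RNA polymerase can retain sigma70 throughout transcription, so the plasmid is presumably a source of template DNA for in vitro studies of initiation, elongation and termination. The "wild-type" label suggests it is the reference template against which variant templates are compared, though no such variants are described here.
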