Addgene plasmid #70061: pCDW114
Purpose: artificial transcription template "wild-type"
Depositing lab: Jeff Gelles. Depositing organization: Brandeis University. Publication: Bacterial RNA polymerase can retain sigma70 throughout transcription. Harden TT, Wells CD, Friedman LJ, Landick R, Hochschild A, Kondev J, Gelles J. Proc Natl Acad Sci U S A. 2016 Jan 5. pii: 201513899. 10.1073/pnas.1513899113 PubMed 26733675.
Backbone
  Vector backbone: pFW11 Tet
Growth in bacteria
  Bacterial resistance: Chloramphenicol and Tetracycline, 25 & 10 μg/mL
  Growth temperature: 37°C
  Growth strain: DH5alpha
  Copy number: High Copy
Gene/Insert
  Gene/Insert name: lambda PR' - repeat cassette - E. coli rpoB - lambda TR'
  Species: Synthetic
  GenBank ID: KT326913
Terms and licenses: Academic/Nonprofit Terms; Industry Terms: Not Available to Industry
How to cite: pCDW114 was a gift from Jeff Gelles (Addgene plasmid # 70061 ; http://n2t.net/addgene:70061 ; RRID:Addgene_70061)
